Addgene plasmid #214156: pcDNA3.1-mSTING
Purpose: Transient expression of STING
Depositing lab: Nan Yan. Depositing organization: University of Texas Southwestern Medical Center. Publication: STING Activation by Translocation from the ER Is Associated with Infection and Autoinflammatory Disease. Dobbs N, Burnaevskiy N, Chen D, Gonugunta VK, Alto NM, Yan N. Cell Host Microbe. 2015 Aug 12;18(2):157-68. doi: 10.1016/j.chom.2015.07.001. Epub 2015 Jul 30. PubMed 26235147.
Backbone
  Vector backbone: pcDNA3.1
  Vector type: Mammalian Expression
  Selectable markers: Neomycin (select with G418)
Growth in bacteria
  Bacterial resistance: Ampicillin, 100 μg/mL
  Growth temperature: 37°C
  Growth strain: DH5alpha
  Copy number: High Copy
Gene/Insert
  Gene/Insert name: STING
  Species: M. musculus (mouse)
  Entrez Gene: Sting1 (a.k.a. 2610307O08Rik, ERIS, MPYS, Mita, STING, STING-beta, Tmem173)
  Promoter: CMV
  Cloning method: Gibson Cloning
  Sequencing primers: 5′ CMV_fwd; 3′ BGH_rev
Terms and licenses: Academic/Nonprofit Terms; Industry Terms: Not Available to Industry
How to cite: pcDNA3.1-mSTING was a gift from Nan Yan (Addgene plasmid # 214156 ; http://n2t.net/addgene:214156 ; RRID:Addgene_214156)
