[The description below was written by a language model from this plasmid's Addgene catalogue record and pLannotate feature annotations shown in this document.]
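Description:
pcDNA3.1-mSTING is a mammalian expression plasmid built on the pcDNA3.1 backbone for transient expression of mouse STING (Sting1, also known as Tmem173, MITA, ERIS or MPYS), the ER-resident adaptor protein of the cytosolic DNA-sensing pathway. The sequenced record is 6,577 nt. In bacteria the plasmid replicates from a high-copy ColE1/pUC-type origin and is selected with ampicillin through the β-lactamase gene and its own promoter. An f1 phage origin is also present, and small remnants of lac regulatory sequence (a lacI fragment, CAP site, lac promoter and operator) and a bom fragment flank the origin region as backbone carry-over.

The payload is the Sting1 coding sequence, inserted by Gibson cloning downstream of the human cytomegalovirus immediate-early enhancer and promoter and followed by the bovine growth hormone polyadenylation signal, giving strong constitutive expression in transfected mammalian cells. A T7 promoter between the CMV promoter and the insert could drive in vitro transcription. The record and the feature table list no epitope tag or fluorescent fusion, so the protein appears to be untagged. A separate cassette, with the SV40 enhancer/early promoter driving the neomycin phosphotransferase gene and ending in an SV40 poly(A) signal, allows G418 selection if stable lines are wanted. The short ble, HIV-1 LTR and extra SV40 promoter fragments called by the annotation software are partial matches rather than functional elements. The stated purpose is transient STING expression, and the associated publication concerns STING activation by translocation from the ER in infection and autoinflammatory disease.
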