Features (pLannotate 1.2.2; 20 found; start..end, strand, type, name):
    230..818     +  rep_origin     ori: high-copy-number ColE1/pMB1/pBR322/pUC origin of replication
   1001..1093    +  CDS            lacI (fragment): lac repressor; lacI; The lac repressor binds to the lac operator to inhibit transcription in E. coli. This inhibition can be relieved by adding lactose or isopropyl-β-D-thiogalactopyranoside (IPTG).
   1106..1127    +  protein_bind   CAP binding site: CAP binding activates transcription in the presence of cAMP. E. coli catabolite activator protein
   1142..1172    +  promoter       lac promoter: promoter for the E. coli lac operon
   1180..1196    +  protein_bind   lac operator: The lac repressor binds to the lac operator to inhibit transcription in E. coli. This inhibition can be relieved by adding lactose or isopropyl-β-D-thiogalactopyranoside (IPTG). lac repressor encoded by lacI
   1269..1390    -  polyA_signal   SV40 poly(A) signal: SV40 polyadenylation signal
   1385..1543    -  CDS            ble (fragment): BLE_KLEPN - Experimental evidence at protein level: Swiss-Prot protein existence level 1. Binding protein with a strong affinity to the bleomycin family of antibiotics. Binds to CL990; an antimitotic-antibiotic compound. From Klebsiella pneumoniae.
   1567..2358    -  CDS            neo: KKA2_KLEPN - Also known as kan, nptII. Experimental evidence at protein level: Swiss-Prot protein existence level 1. Resistance to kanamycin, neomycin, paromomycin, ribostamycin, butirosin and gentamicin B. From Klebsiella pneumoniae.
   2425..2754    -  promoter       SV40 promoter: SV40 enhancer and early promoter
   2768..3196    -  rep_origin     f1 ori (sequence partly withheld): f1 bacteriophage origin of replication; arrow indicates direction of (+) strand synthesis
   3217..3238    -  promoter       SV40 promoter (fragment): SV40 enhancer and early promoter
   3242..3466    -  polyA_signal   bGH poly(A) signal: bovine growth hormone polyadenylation signal
   3546..4679    -  CDS            Sting1 (sequence partly withheld): STING_MOUSE - Also known as Eris From Mus musculus (Mouse).
   4759..4777    -  promoter       T7 promoter: promoter for bacteriophage T7 RNA polymerase
   4793..4826    -  LTR            5' LTR (truncated) (fragment): truncated 5' long terminal repeat (LTR) from HIV-1
   4822..5025    -  promoter       CMV promoter: human cytomegalovirus (CMV) immediate early promoter
   5026..5405    -  enhancer       CMV enhancer: human cytomegalovirus immediate early enhancer
   5560..5612    +  misc_feature   bom (fragment): basis of mobility region from pBR322
   5671..5775    +  promoter       AmpR promoter: bla
   5776..59      +  CDS            AmpR (across the origin): β-lactamase; bla; confers resistance to ampicillin, carbenicillin, and related antibiotics
>Addgene plasmid #214156 | pcDNA3.1-mSTING | addgene full sequence | sequence record 424636 | Addgene NGS Result
TGGATGAACGAAATAGACAGATCGCTGAGATAGGTGCCTCACTGATTAAGCATTGGTAACTGTCAGACCA
AGTTTACTCATATATACTTTAGATTGATTTAAAACTTCATTTTTAATTTAAAAGGATCTAGGTGAAGATC
CTTTTTGATAATCTCATGACCAAAATCCCTTAACGTGAGTTTTCGTTCCACTGAGCGTCAGACCCCGTAG
AAAAGATCAAAGGATCTTCTTGAGATCCTTTTTTTCTGCGCGTAATCTGCTGCTTGCAAACAAAAAAACC
ACCGCTACCAGCGGTGGTTTGTTTGCCGGATCAAGAGCTACCAACTCTTTTTCCGAAGGTAACTGGCTTC
AGCAGAGCGCAGATACCAAATACTGTTCTTCTAGTGTAGCCGTAGTTAGGCCACCACTTCAAGAACTCTG
TAGCACCGCCTACATACCTCGCTCTGCTAATCCTGTTACCAGTGGCTGCTGCCAGTGGCGATAAGTCGTG
TCTTACCGGGTTGGACTCAAGACGATAGTTACCGGATAAGGCGCAGCGGTCGGGCTGAACGGGGGGTTCG
TGCACACAGCCCAGCTTGGAGCGAACGACCTACACCGAACTGAGATACCTACAGCGTGAGCTATGAGAAA
GCGCCACGCTTCCCGAAGGGAGAAAGGCGGACAGGTATCCGGTAAGCGGCAGGGTCGGAACAGGAGAGCG
CACGAGGGAGCTTCCAGGGGGAAACGCCTGGTATCTTTATAGTCCTGTCGGGTTTCGCCACCTCTGACTT
GAGCGTCGATTTTTGTGATGCTCGTCAGGGGGGCGGAGCCTATGGAAAAACGCCAGCAACGCGGCCTTTT
TACGGTTCCTGGCCTTTTGCTGGCCTTTTGCTCACATGTTCTTTCCTGCGTTATCCCCTGATTCTGTGGA
TAACCGTATTACCGCCTTTGAGTGAGCTGATACCGCTCGCCGCAGCCGAACGACCGAGCGCAGCGAGTCA
GTGAGCGAGGAAGCGGAAGAGCGCCCAATACGCAAACCGCCTCTCCCCGCGCGTTGGCCGATTCATTAAT
GCAGCTGGCACGACAGGTTTCCCGACTGGAAAGCGGGCAGTGAGCGCAACGCAATTAATGTGAGTTAGCT
CACTCATTAGGCACCCCAGGCTTTACACTTTATGCTTCCGGCTCGTATGTTGTGTGGAATTGTGAGCGGA
TAACAATTTCACACAGGAAACAGCTATGACCATGATTACGCCAAGCTCTAGCTAGAGGTCGACGGTATAC
AGACATGATAAGATACATTGATGAGTTTGGACAAACCACAACTAGAATGCAGTGAAAAAAATGCTTTATT
TGTGAAATTTGTGATGCTATTGCTTTATTTGTAACCATTATAAGCTGCAATAAACAAGTTGGGGTGGGCG
AAGAACTCCAGCATGAGATCCCCGCGCTGGAGGATCATCCAGCCGGCGTCCCGGAAAACGATTCCGAAGC
CCAACCTTTCATAGAAGGCGGCGGTGGAATCGAAATCTCGTGATGGCAGGTTGGGCGTCGCTTGGTCGGT
CATTTCGAACCCCAGAGTCCCGCTCAGAAGAACTCGTCAAGAAGGCGATAGAAGGCGATGCGCTGCGAAT
CGGGAGCGGCGATACCGTAAAGCACGAGGAAGCGGTCAGCCCATTCGCCGCCAAGCTCTTCAGCAATATC
ACGGGTAGCCAACGCTATGTCCTGATAGCGGTCCGCCACACCCAGCCGGCCACAGTCGATGAATCCAGAA
AAGCGGCCATTTTCCACCATGATATTCGGCAAGCAGGCATCGCCATGGGTCACGACGAGATCCTCGCCGT
CGGGCATGCGCGCCTTGAGCCTGGCGAACAGTTCGGCTGGCGCGAGCCCCTGATGCTCTTCGTCCAGATC
ATCCTGATCGACAAGACCGGCTTCCATCCGAGTACGTGCTCGCTCGATGCGATGTTTCGCTTGGTGGTCG
AATGGGCAGGTAGCCGGATCAAGCGTATGCAGCCGCCGCATTGCATCAGCCATGATGGATACTTTCTCGG
CAGGAGCAAGGTGAGATGACAGGAGATCCTGCCCCGGCACTTCGCCCAATAGCAGCCAGTCCCTTCCCGC
TTCAGTGACAACGTCGAGCACAGCTGCGCAAGGAACGCCCGTCGTGGCCAGCCACGATAGCCGCGCTGCC
TCGTCCTGCAGTTCATTCAGGGCACCGGACAGGTCGGTCTTGACAAAAAGAACCGGGCGCCCCTGCGCTG
ACAGCCGGAACACGGCGGCATCAGAGCAGCCGATTGTCTGTTGTGCCCAGTCATAGCCGAATAGCCTCTC
CACCCAAGCGGCCGGAGAACCTGCGTGCAATCCATCTTGTTCAATCATGCGAAACGATCCTCATCCTGTC
TCTTGATCAGATCCGAAAATGGATATACAAGCTCCCGGGAGCTTTTTGCAAAAGCCTAGGCCTCCAAAAA
AGCCTCCTCACTACTTCTGGAATAGCTCAGAGGCAGAGGCGGCCTCGGCCTCTGCATAAATAAAAAAAAT
TAGTCAGCCATGGGGCGGAGAATGGGCGGAACTGGGCGGAGTTAGGGGCGGGATGGGCGGAGTTAGGGGC
GGGACTATGGTTGCTGACTAATTGAGATGCATGCTTTGCATACTTCTGCCTGCTGGGGAGCCTGGGGACT
TTCCACACCTGGTTGCTGACTAATTGAGATGCATGCTTTGCATACTTCTGCCTGCTGGGGAGCCTGGGGA
CTTTCCACACCCTAACTGACACACATTCCACAGAATTAATTCGCGTTAAATTTTTGTTAAATCAGCTCAT
TTTTTAACCAATAGGCCGAAATCGGCAAAATCCCTTATAAATCAAAAGAATAGACCGAGATAGGGT
[37 nt withheld, positions 2867-2903]
AAAGAACGTGGACTCCAACGTCAAAGG
[49 nt withheld, positions 2931-2979]
T
[91 nt withheld, positions 2981-3071]
G
[124 nt withheld, positions 3073-3196]
GGGGATACCCCCTAGAGCCCCAGCTGGTTCTTTCCGCCTCAGAAGCCATAGAGCCCACCGCATCCCCAGC
ATGCCTGCTATTGTCTTCCCAATCCTCCCCCTTGCTGTCCTGCCCCACCCCACCCCCCAGAATAGAATGA
CACCTACTCAGACAATGCGATGCAATTTCCTCATTTTATTAGGAAAGGACAGTGGGAGTGGCACCTTCCA
GGGTCAAGGAAGGCACGGGGGAGGGGCAAACAACAGATGGCTGGCAACTAGAAGGCACAGTCGAGGCTGA
TCAGCGGGTTTAAACGGGCCCTCTAGACTCGAGCGGCCGCCACTGTGCTGGATATCTGCAGAATTCTCAG
ATGAGGTCAGTGCGGAGTGGGAGAGGCTGATCCATACCACTGATGAGGAGTCTTGGCTCTTGGGACAGTA
CGGAGGGAGGAGGTGCCACTGAGGTCATGGGGGCATTCATGGTAACCTC
[564 nt withheld, positions 3666-4229]
CTTTTCTTCACAGACTGCAGAGACTTCCGCTGGAGTCAAGCTCTGAAGGCCCAGGAGCATGCTTAGGGAC
TTATAGAGGACCAGAAGGCCAAACATCCAACTGAGGTATATGTCAGCAGTGTTTTGGAGGAAATAGAAAT
AAGACGATAGTAGAATCATAGCCATACAGTGGATGGGGCATCCCAGGCAGGCGCGCACAGCCTTCCAGTA
GCTGCCCTGGTACCTGGACTGGACATGGCACAGCTCTTCAGCCAGACAGCAGAGGTTTTTCAACAGTAGT
CCAAGTTCGTGCGAGGCTAGGTGAAGTGCTAGGTACTTCAGAGTGTGATTTGGTGGATCCTTTGCCACCC
AAAGGATCATCAGGCTGGCCACCAGAAAGATGAGGGCTACATATTTGGAGCGGTGACCTCTGGGCCGTGG
GATGGCTGGATGCAGGTTGGAGTATGGCATGGTGAATTCCACCACACTGGACTAGTGGATCCGAGCTCGG
TACCAAGCTTAAGTTTAAACGCTAGCCAGCTTGGGTCTCCCTATAGTGAGTCGTATTAATTTCGATAAGC
CAGTAAGCAGTGGGTTCTCTAGTTAGCCAGAGAGCTCTGCTTATATAGACCTCCCACCGTACACGCCTAC
CGCCCATTTGCGTCAATGGGGCGGAGTTGTTACGACATTTTGGAAAGTCCCGTTGATTTTGGTGCCAAAA
CAAACTCCCATTGACGTCAATGGGGTGGAGACTTGGAAATCCCCGTGAGTCAAACCGCTATCCACGCCCA
TTGATGTACTGCCAAAACCGCATCACCATGGTAATAGCGATGACTAATACGTAGATGTACTGCCAAGTAG
GAAAGTCCCATAAGGTCATGTACTGGGCATAATGCCAGGCGGGCCATTTACCGTCATTGACGTCAATAGG
GGGCGTACTTGGCATATGATACACTTGATGTACTGCCAAGTGGGCAGTTTACCGTAAATACTCCACCCAT
TGACGTCAATGGAAAGTCCCTATTGGCGTTACTATGGGAACATACGTCATTATTGACGTCAATGGGCGGG
GGTCGTTGGGCGGTCAGCCAGGCGGGCCATTTACCGTAAGTTATGTAACGCGGAACTCCATATATGGGCT
ATGAACTAATGACCCCGTAATTGATTACTATTAATAACTAGTCAATAATCAATGTCAACGCGTATATCTG
GCCCGTACATCGCGAAGCAGCGCAAAACGCCTAACCCTAAGCAGATTCTTCATGCAATTGTCGGTCAAGC
CTTGCCTTGTTGTAGCTTAAATTTTGCTCGCGCACTACTCAGCGACCTCCAACACACAAGCAGGGAGCAG
ATACTGGCTTAACTATGCGGCATCAGAGCAGATTGTACTGAGAGTGCACCATAGGGGATCGGGAGATCTC
CCGATCCGTCGACGTCAGGTGGCACTTTTCGGGGAAATGTGCGCGGAACCCCTATTTGTTTATTTTTCTA
AATACATTCAAATATGTATCCGCTCATGAGACAATAACCCTGATAAATGCTTCAATAATATTGAAAAAGG
AAGAGTATGAGTATTCAACATTTCCGTGTCGCCCTTATTCCCTTTTTTGCGGCATTTTGCCTTCCTGTTT
TTGCTCACCCAGAAACGCTGGTGAAAGTAAAAGATGCTGAAGATCAGTTGGGTGCACGAGTGGGTTACAT
CGAACTGGATCTCAACAGCGGTAAGATCCTTGAGAGTTTTCGCCCCGAAGAACGTTTTCCAATGATGAGC
ACTTTTAAAGTTCTGCTATGTGGCGCGGTATTATCCCGTATTGACGCCGGGCAAGAGCAACTCGGTCGCC
GCATACACTATTCTCAGAATGACTTGGTTGAGTACTCACCAGTCACAGAAAAGCATCTTACGGATGGCAT
GACAGTAAGAGAATTATGCAGTGCTGCCATAACCATGAGTGATAACACTGCGGCCAACTTACTTCTGACA
ACGATCGGAGGACCGAAGGAGCTAACCGCTTTTTTGCACAACATGGGGGATCATGTAACTCGCCTTGATC
GTTGGGAACCGGAGCTGAATGAAGCCATACCAAACGACGAGCGTGACACCACGATGCCTGTAGCAATGGC
AACAACGTTGCGCAAACTATTAACTGGCGAACTACTTACTCTAGCTTCCCGGCAACAATTAATAGACTGG
ATGGAGGCGGATAAAGTTGCAGGACCACTTCTGCGCTCGGCCCTTCCGGCTGGCTGGTTTATTGCTGATA
AATCTGGAGCCGGTGAGCGTGGGTCTCGCGGTATCATTGCAGCACTGGGGCCAGATGGTAAGCCCTCCCG
TATCGTAGTTATCTACACGACGGGGAGTCAGGCAACTA
